Addgene plasmid #193834: SpCas9 TadCBEc
Purpose: Express TadCBEc (with SpCas9) in mammalian cells
Depositing lab: David Liu. Depositing organization: Broad Institute. Publication: Evolution of an adenine base editor into a small, efficient cytosine base editor with low off-target activity. Neugebauer ME, Hsu A, Arbab M, Krasnow NA, McElroy AN, Pandey S, Doman JL, Huang TP, Raguram A, Banskota S, Newby GA, Tolar J, Osborn MJ, Liu DR. Nat Biotechnol. 2022 Nov 10. pii: 10.1038/s41587-022-01533-6. doi: 10.1038/s41587-022-01533-6. PubMed 36357719.
Backbone
  Vector backbone: pCMV with a BR322 origin
  Total vector size (bp): 8780
  Vector type: Mammalian Expression
Growth in bacteria
  Bacterial resistance: Ampicillin, 100 μg/mL
  Growth temperature: 37°C
  Growth strain: DH5alpha
  Copy number: High Copy
Gene/Insert
  Gene/Insert name: TadA-CDc-SpCas9 D10A-2xUGI
  Insert size (bp): 5380
Terms and licenses: Academic/Nonprofit Terms; Industry Terms: Not Available to Industry
How to cite: SpCas9 TadCBEc was a gift from David Liu (Addgene plasmid # 193834 ; http://n2t.net/addgene:193834 ; RRID:Addgene_193834)
