[The description below was written by a language model from this plasmid's Addgene catalogue record and pLannotate feature annotations shown in this document.]
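Description:
SpCas9 TadCBEc is a mammalian expression plasmid of about 8.8 kb, built on a pCMV backbone, that produces the TadCBEc cytosine base editor in its SpCas9 form. It is maintained in E. coli as a high-copy plasmid through a ColE1/pBR322-type origin and selected with ampicillin via the β-lactamase gene. The backbone also carries small remnants of cloning-vector sequence (lac promoter/operator, a lacI fragment, a bom fragment, and short SV40 promoter and MCS fragments) that play no evident role in the payload. No mammalian selection marker or guide RNA cassette is annotated, so a guide would presumably have to be supplied from a separate construct.

The roughly 5.4 kb insert, recorded as TadA-CDc-SpCas9 D10A-2xUGI, is a single fusion reading frame driven by the CMV enhancer and immediate-early promoter and terminated by the bovine growth hormone polyadenylation signal. A T7 promoter sits just upstream of the coding region and could support in vitro transcription. At the N-terminus is a variant of the E. coli tRNA adenosine deaminase TadA. According to the associated publication title, an adenine base editor was evolved into a compact cytosine base editor with low off-target activity. This deaminase is fused to Streptococcus pyogenes Cas9 carrying the D10A mutation, which is annotated in two adjacent segments and by general knowledge acts as a nickase that cuts only the non-edited strand. Uracil glycosylase inhibitor from phage PBS2 follows, blocking excision of the uracil intermediate so that C-to-T conversion is favoured. The insert name specifies two UGI copies, although the automated annotation flags only one. Nuclear localisation signals and linkers are not annotated. The plasmid is intended for expressing the editor in mammalian cells for targeted cytosine base editing.
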