Features (pLannotate 1.2.2; 18 found; start..end, strand, type, name):
    378..581     +  promoter       CMV promoter: human cytomegalovirus (CMV) immediate early promoter
    623..641     +  promoter       T7 promoter: promoter for bacteriophage T7 RNA polymerase
    715..1206    +  CDS            tadA: TADA_ECOLI - Also known as yfhC. Experimental evidence at protein level: Swiss-Prot protein existence level 1. Catalyzes the deamination of adenosine to inosine at the wobble position 34 of tRNA(Arg2). Essential for cell viability. From Escherichia coli (strain K12).
   1309..2910    +  CDS            dCas9(N): N-terminal portion of catalytically inactive Streptococcus pyogenes dCas9 carrying the D10A mutation (Zetsche et al., 2015)
   2911..5405    +  CDS            Cas9(C) (fragment): C-terminal portion of Streptococcus pyogenes Cas9 (Zetsche et al., 2015)
   5719..5967    +  CDS            UGI: UNGI_BPPB2 - Experimental evidence at protein level: Swiss-Prot protein existence level 1. This protein binds specifically and reversibly to the host uracil-DNA glycosylase, preventing removal of uracil residues from PBS2 DNA by the host uracil-excision repair system. From Bacillus phage PBS2 (Bacteriophage PBS2).
   6085..6309    +  polyA_signal   bGH poly(A) signal: bovine growth hormone polyadenylation signal
   6313..6334    +  promoter       SV40 promoter (fragment): SV40 enhancer and early promoter
   6339..6355    +  misc_feature   MCS (fragment): pBluescript multiple cloning site
   6404..6420    -  protein_bind   lac operator: The lac repressor binds to the lac operator to inhibit transcription in E. coli. This inhibition can be relieved by adding lactose or isopropyl-β-D-thiogalactopyranoside (IPTG). lac repressor encoded by lacI
   6428..6458    -  promoter       lac promoter: promoter for the E. coli lac operon
   6473..6494    -  protein_bind   CAP binding site: CAP binding activates transcription in the presence of cAMP. E. coli catabolite activator protein
   6507..6599    -  CDS            lacI (fragment): lac repressor; lacI; The lac repressor binds to the lac operator to inhibit transcription in E. coli. This inhibition can be relieved by adding lactose or isopropyl-β-D-thiogalactopyranoside (IPTG).
   6782..7370    -  rep_origin     ori: high-copy-number ColE1/pMB1/pBR322/pUC origin of replication
   7541..8401    -  CDS            AmpR: β-lactamase; bla; confers resistance to ampicillin, carbenicillin, and related antibiotics
   8402..8506    -  promoter       AmpR promoter: bla
   8577..8621    -  misc_feature   bom (fragment): basis of mobility region from pBR322
   8776..377     +  enhancer       CMV enhancer (across the origin): human cytomegalovirus immediate early enhancer
>Addgene plasmid #193834 | SpCas9 TadCBEc | addgene full sequence | sequence record 379980 | Addgene NGS Result
ATTGATTATTGACTAGTTATTAATAGTAATCAATTACGGGGTCATTAGTTCATAGCCCATATATGGAGTT
CCGCGTTACATAACTTACGGTAAATGGCCCGCCTGGCTGACCGCCCAACGACCCCCGCCCATTGACGTCA
ATAATGACGTATGTTCCCATAGTAACGCCAATAGGGACTTTCCATTGACGTCAATGGGTGGAGTATTTAC
GGTAAACTGCCCACTTGGCAGTACATCAAGTGTATCATATGCCAAGTACGCCCCCTATTGACGTCAATGA
CGGTAAATGGCCCGCCTGGCATTATGCCCAGTACATGACCTTATGGGACTTTCCTACTTGGCAGTACATC
TACGTATTAGTCATCGCTATTACCATGGTGATGCGGTTTTGGCAGTACATCAATGGGCGTGGATAGCGGT
TTGACTCACGGGGATTTCCAAGTCTCCACCCCATTGACGTCAATGGGAGTTTGTTTTGGCACCAAAATCA
ACGGGACTTTCCAAAATGTCGTAACAACTCCGCCCCATTGACGCAAATGGGCGGTAGGCGTGTACGGTGG
GAGGTCTATATAAGCAGAGCTGGTTTAGTGAACCGTCAGATCCGCTAGAGATCCGCGGCCGCTAATACGA
CTCACTATAGGGAGAGCCGCCACCATGAAACGGACAGCCGACGGAAGCGAGTTCGAGTCACCAAAGAAGA
AGCGGAAAGTCAGTTCTGAGGTGGAGTTTTCCCACGAGTACTGGATGAGACATGCCCTGACCCTGGCCAA
GAGGGCACGGGATGAGGGGGCGGGGCCTGTGGGAGCCGTGCTGGTGCTGAACAATAGAGTGATCGGCGAG
GGCTGGAACAGAGCCATCGGCCTGCACGACCCAACAGCCCATGCCGAAATTATGGCCCTGAGACAGGGCG
GCCTGGTTATGCAGAACTACAGACTGTTTGACGCCACCCTGTACGTGACATTCGAGCCTTGCGTGATGTG
CGCCGGCGCCATGATCAACTCTAGGATCGGCCGCGTGGTGTTTGGCGTGAGGAACTCAAAAAGAGGCGCC
GCAGGCTCCCTGATGAACGTGCTGAACTACCCCGGCATGAATCACCGCGTCGAAATTACCGAGGGAATCC
TGGCAGATGAATGTGCCGCCCTGCTGTGCGATTTCTATCGGATTCCTAGACAGGTGTTCAATTCTCAGAA
GAAGGCCCAGAGCTCCATCAACTCTGGCGGATCTAGCGGAGGATCCTCTGGCAGCGAGACACCAGGAACA
AGCGAGTCAGCAACACCAGAGAGCAGTGGCGGCAGCAGCGGCGGCAGCGACAAGAAGTACAGCATCGGCC
TGGCCATCGGCACCAACTCTGTGGGCTGGGCCGTGATCACCGACGAGTACAAGGTGCCCAGCAAGAAATT
CAAGGTGCTGGGCAACACCGACCGGCACAGCATCAAGAAGAACCTGATCGGAGCCCTGCTGTTCGACAGC
GGCGAAACAGCCGAGGCCACCCGGCTGAAGAGAACCGCCAGAAGAAGATACACCAGACGGAAGAACCGGA
TCTGCTATCTGCAAGAGATCTTCAGCAACGAGATGGCCAAGGTGGACGACAGCTTCTTCCACAGACTGGA
AGAGTCCTTCCTGGTGGAAGAGGATAAGAAGCACGAGCGGCACCCCATCTTCGGCAACATCGTGGACGAG
GTGGCCTACCACGAGAAGTACCCCACCATCTACCACCTGAGAAAGAAACTGGTGGACAGCACCGACAAGG
CCGACCTGCGGCTGATCTATCTGGCCCTGGCCCACATGATCAAGTTCCGGGGCCACTTCCTGATCGAGGG
CGACCTGAACCCCGACAACAGCGACGTGGACAAGCTGTTCATCCAGCTGGTGCAGACCTACAACCAGCTG
TTCGAGGAAAACCCCATCAACGCCAGCGGCGTGGACGCCAAGGCCATCCTGTCTGCCAGACTGAGCAAGA
GCAGACGGCTGGAAAATCTGATCGCCCAGCTGCCCGGCGAGAAGAAGAATGGCCTGTTCGGAAACCTGAT
TGCCCTGAGCCTGGGCCTGACCCCCAACTTCAAGAGCAACTTCGACCTGGCCGAGGATGCCAAACTGCAG
CTGAGCAAGGACACCTACGACGACGACCTGGACAACCTGCTGGCCCAGATCGGCGACCAGTACGCCGACC
TGTTTCTGGCCGCCAAGAACCTGTCCGACGCCATCCTGCTGAGCGACATCCTGAGAGTGAACACCGAGAT
CACCAAGGCCCCCCTGAGCGCCTCTATGATCAAGAGATACGACGAGCACCACCAGGACCTGACCCTGCTG
AAAGCTCTCGTGCGGCAGCAGCTGCCTGAGAAGTACAAAGAGATTTTCTTCGACCAGAGCAAGAACGGCT
ACGCCGGCTACATTGACGGCGGAGCCAGCCAGGAAGAGTTCTACAAGTTCATCAAGCCCATCCTGGAAAA
GATGGACGGCACCGAGGAACTGCTCGTGAAGCTGAACAGAGAGGACCTGCTGCGGAAGCAGCGGACCTTC
GACAACGGCAGCATCCCCCACCAGATCCACCTGGGAGAGCTGCACGCCATTCTGCGGCGGCAGGAAGATT
TTTACCCATTCCTGAAGGACAACCGGGAAAAGATCGAGAAGATCCTGACCTTCCGCATCCCCTACTACGT
GGGCCCTCTGGCCAGGGGAAACAGCAGATTCGCCTGGATGACCAGAAAGAGCGAGGAAACCATCACCCCC
TGGAACTTCGAGGAAGTGGTGGACAAGGGCGCTTCCGCCCAGAGCTTCATCGAGCGGATGACCAACTTCG
ATAAGAACCTGCCCAACGAGAAGGTGCTGCCCAAGCACAGCCTGCTGTACGAGTACTTCACCGTGTATAA
CGAGCTGACCAAAGTGAAATACGTGACCGAGGGAATGAGAAAGCCCGCCTTCCTGAGCGGCGAGCAGAAA
AAGGCCATCGTGGACCTGCTGTTCAAGACCAACCGGAAAGTGACCGTGAAGCAGCTGAAAGAGGACTACT
TCAAGAAAATCGAGTGCTTCGACTCCGTGGAAATCTCCGGCGTGGAAGATCGGTTCAACGCCTCCCTGGG
CACATACCACGATCTGCTGAAAATTATCAAGGACAAGGACTTCCTGGACAATGAGGAAAACGAGGACATT
CTGGAAGATATCGTGCTGACCCTGACACTGTTTGAGGACAGAGAGATGATCGAGGAACGGCTGAAAACCT
ATGCCCACCTGTTCGACGACAAAGTGATGAAGCAGCTGAAGCGGCGGAGATACACCGGCTGGGGCAGGCT
GAGCCGGAAGCTGATCAACGGCATCCGGGACAAGCAGTCCGGCAAGACAATCCTGGATTTCCTGAAGTCC
GACGGCTTCGCCAACAGAAACTTCATGCAGCTGATCCACGACGACAGCCTGACCTTTAAAGAGGACATCC
AGAAAGCCCAGGTGTCCGGCCAGGGCGATAGCCTGCACGAGCACATTGCCAATCTGGCCGGCAGCCCCGC
CATTAAGAAGGGCATCCTGCAGACAGTGAAGGTGGTGGACGAGCTCGTGAAAGTGATGGGCCGGCACAAG
CCCGAGAACATCGTGATCGAAATGGCCAGAGAGAACCAGACCACCCAGAAGGGACAGAAGAACAGCCGCG
AGAGAATGAAGCGGATCGAAGAGGGCATCAAAGAGCTGGGCAGCCAGATCCTGAAAGAACACCCCGTGGA
AAACACCCAGCTGCAGAACGAGAAGCTGTACCTGTACTACCTGCAGAATGGGCGGGATATGTACGTGGAC
CAGGAACTGGACATCAACCGGCTGTCCGACTACGATGTGGACCATATCGTGCCTCAGAGCTTTCTGAAGG
ACGACTCCATCGACAACAAGGTGCTGACCAGAAGCGACAAGAACCGGGGCAAGAGCGACAACGTGCCCTC
CGAAGAGGTCGTGAAGAAGATGAAGAACTACTGGCGGCAGCTGCTGAACGCCAAGCTGATTACCCAGAGA
AAGTTCGACAATCTGACCAAGGCCGAGAGAGGCGGCCTGAGCGAACTGGATAAGGCCGGCTTCATCAAGA
GACAGCTGGTGGAAACCCGGCAGATCACAAAGCACGTGGCACAGATCCTGGACTCCCGGATGAACACTAA
GTACGACGAGAATGACAAGCTGATCCGGGAAGTGAAAGTGATCACCCTGAAGTCCAAGCTGGTGTCCGAT
TTCCGGAAGGATTTCCAGTTTTACAAAGTGCGCGAGATCAACAACTACCACCACGCCCACGACGCCTACC
TGAACGCCGTCGTGGGAACCGCCCTGATCAAAAAGTACCCTAAGCTGGAAAGCGAGTTCGTGTACGGCGA
CTACAAGGTGTACGACGTGCGGAAGATGATCGCCAAGAGCGAGCAGGAAATCGGCAAGGCTACCGCCAAG
TACTTCTTCTACAGCAACATCATGAACTTTTTCAAGACCGAGATTACCCTGGCCAACGGCGAGATCCGGA
AGCGGCCTCTGATCGAGACAAACGGCGAAACCGGGGAGATCGTGTGGGATAAGGGCCGGGATTTTGCCAC
CGTGCGGAAAGTGCTGAGCATGCCCCAAGTGAATATCGTGAAAAAGACCGAGGTGCAGACAGGCGGCTTC
AGCAAAGAGTCTATCCTGCCCAAGAGGAACAGCGATAAGCTGATCGCCAGAAAGAAGGACTGGGACCCTA
AGAAGTACGGCGGCTTCGACAGCCCCACCGTGGCCTATTCTGTGCTGGTGGTGGCCAAAGTGGAAAAGGG
CAAGTCCAAGAAACTGAAGAGTGTGAAAGAGCTGCTGGGGATCACCATCATGGAAAGAAGCAGCTTCGAG
AAGAATCCCATCGACTTTCTGGAAGCCAAGGGCTACAAAGAAGTGAAAAAGGACCTGATCATCAAGCTGC
CTAAGTACTCCCTGTTCGAGCTGGAAAACGGCCGGAAGAGAATGCTGGCCTCTGCCGGCGAACTGCAGAA
GGGAAACGAACTGGCCCTGCCCTCCAAATATGTGAACTTCCTGTACCTGGCCAGCCACTATGAGAAGCTG
AAGGGCTCCCCCGAGGATAATGAGCAGAAACAGCTGTTTGTGGAACAGCACAAGCACTACCTGGACGAGA
TCATCGAGCAGATCAGCGAGTTCTCCAAGAGAGTGATCCTGGCCGACGCTAATCTGGACAAAGTGCTGTC
CGCCTACAACAAGCACCGGGATAAGCCCATCAGAGAGCAGGCCGAGAATATCATCCACCTGTTTACCCTG
ACCAATCTGGGAGCCCCTGCCGCCTTCAAGTACTTTGACACCACCATCGACCGGAAGAGGTACACCAGCA
CCAAAGAGGTGCTGGACGCCACCCTGATCCACCAGAGCATCACCGGCCTGTACGAGACACGGATCGACCT
GTCTCAGCTGGGAGGTGACAGCGGCGGGAGCGGCGGGAGCGGGGGGAGCACTAATCTGAGCGACATCATT
GAGAAGGAGACTGGGAAACAGCTGGTCATTCAGGAGTCCATCCTGATGCTGCCTGAGGAGGTGGAGGAAG
TGATCGGCAACAAGCCAGAGTCTGACATCCTGGTGCACACCGCCTACGACGAGTCCACAGATGAGAATGT
GATGCTGCTGACCTCTGACGCCCCCGAGTATAAGCCTTGGGCCCTGGTCATCCAGGATTCTAACGGCGAG
AATAAGATCAAGATGCTGAGCGGAGGATCCGGAGGATCTGGAGGCAGCACCAACCTGTCTGACATCATCG
AGAAGGAGACAGGCAAGCAGCTGGTCATCCAGGAGAGCATCCTGATGCTGCCCGAAGAAGTCGAAGAAGT
GATCGGAAACAAGCCTGAGAGCGATATCCTGGTCCATACCGCCTACGACGAGAGTACCGACGAAAATGTG
ATGCTGCTGACATCCGACGCCCCAGAGTATAAGCCCTGGGCTCTGGTCATCCAGGATTCCAACGGAGAGA
ACAAAATCAAAATGCTGTCTGGCGGCTCAAAAAGAACCGCCGACGGCAGCGAATTCGAGCCCAAGAAGAA
GAGGAAAGTCTAACCGGTCATCATCACCATCACCATTGAGTTTAAACCCGCTGATCAGCCTCGACTGTGC
CTTCTAGTTGCCAGCCATCTGTTGTTTGCCCCTCCCCCGTGCCTTCCTTGACCCTGGAAGGTGCCACTCC
CACTGTCCTTTCCTAATAAAATGAGGAAATTGCATCGCATTGTCTGAGTAGGTGTCATTCTATTCTGGGG
GGTGGGGTGGGGCAGGACAGCAAGGGGGAGGATTGGGAAGACAATAGCAGGCATGCTGGGGATGCGGTGG
GCTCTATGGCTTCTGAGGCGGAAAGAACCAGCTGGGGCTCGATACCGTCGACCTCTAGCTAGAGCTTGGC
GTAATCATGGTCATAGCTGTTTCCTGTGTGAAATTGTTATCCGCTCACAATTCCACACAACATACGAGCC
GGAAGCATAAAGTGTAAAGCCTAGGGTGCCTAATGAGTGAGCTAACTCACATTAATTGCGTTGCGCTCAC
TGCCCGCTTTCCAGTCGGGAAACCTGTCGTGCCAGCTGCATTAATGAATCGGCCAACGCGCGGGGAGAGG
CGGTTTGCGTATTGGGCGCACTTCCGCTTCCTCGCTCACTGACTCGCTGCGCTCGGTCGTTCGGCTGCGG
CGAGCGGTATCAGCTCACTCAAAGGCGGTAATACGGTTATCCACAGAATCAGGGGATAACGCAGGAAAGA
ACATGTGAGCAAAAGGCCAGCAAAAGGCCAGGAACCGTAAAAAGGCCGCGTTGCTGGCGTTTTTCCATAG
GCTCCGCCCCCCTGACGAGCATCACAAAAATCGACGCTCAAGTCAGAGGTGGCGAAACCCGACAGGACTA
TAAAGATACCAGGCGTTTCCCCCTGGAAGCTCCCTCGTGCGCTCTCCTGTTCCGACCCTGCCGCTTACCG
GATACCTGTCCGCCTTTCTCCCTTCGGGAAGCGTGGCGCTTTCTCATAGCTCACGCTGTAGGTATCTCAG
TTCGGTGTAGGTCGTTCGCTCCAAGCTGGGCTGTGTGCACGAACCCCCCGTTCAGCCCGACCGCTGCGCC
TTATCCGGTAACTATCGTCTTGAGTCCAACCCGGTAAGACACGACTTATCGCCACTGGCAGCAGCCACTG
GTAACAGGATTAGCAGAGCGAGGTATGTAGGCGGTGCTACAGAGTTCTTGAAGTGGTGGCCTAACTACGG
CTACACTAGAAGAACAGTATTTGGTATCTGCGCTCTGCTGAAGCCAGTTACCTTCGGAAAAAGAGTTGGT
AGCTCTTGATCCGGCAAACAAACCACCGCTGGTAGCGGTGGTTTTTTTGTTTGCAAGCAGCAGATTACGC
GCAGAAAAAAAGGATCTCAAGAAGATCCTTTGATCTTTTCTACGGGGTCTGACACTCAGTGGAACGAAAA
CTCACGTTAAGGGATTTTGGTCATGAGATTATCAAAAAGGATCTTCACCTAGATCCTTTTAAATTAAAAA
TGAAGTTTTAAATCAATCTAAAGTATATATGAGTAAACTTGGTCTGACAGTTACCAATGCTTAATCAGTG
AGGCACCTATCTCAGCGATCTGTCTATTTCGTTCATCCATAGTTGCCTGACTCCCCGTCGTGTAGATAAC
TACGATACGGGAGGGCTTACCATCTGGCCCCAGTGCTGCAATGATACCGCGGGACCCACGCTCACCGGCT
CCAGATTTATCAGCAATAAACCAGCCAGCCGGAAGGGCCGAGCGCAGAAGTGGTCCTGCAACTTTATCCG
CCTCCATCCAGTCTATTAATTGTTGCCGGGAAGCTAGAGTAAGTAGTTCGCCAGTTAATAGTTTGCGCAA
CGTTGTTGCCATTGCTACAGGCATCGTGGTGTCACGCTCGTCGTTTGGTATGGCTTCATTCAGCTCCGGT
TCCCAACGATCAAGGCGAGTTACATGATCCCCCATGTTGTGCAAAAAAGCGGTTAGCTCCTTCGGTCCTC
CGATCGTTGTCAGAAGTAAGTTGGCCGCAGTGTTATCACTCATGGTTATGGCAGCACTGCATAATTCTCT
TACTGTCATGCCATCCGTAAGATGCTTTTCTGTGACTGGTGAGTACTCAACCAAGTCATTCTGAGAATAG
TGTATGCGGCGACCGAGTTGCTCTTGCCCGGCGTCAATACGGGATAATACCGCGCCACATAGCAGAACTT
TAAAAGTGCTCATCATTGGAAAACGTTCTTCGGGGCGAAAACTCTCAAGGATCTTACCGCTGTTGAGATC
CAGTTCGATGTAACCCACTCGTGCACCCAACTGATCTTCAGCATCTTTTACTTTCACCAGCGTTTCTGGG
TGAGCAAAAACAGGAAGGCAAAATGCCGCAAAAAAGGGAATAAGGGCGACACGGAAATGTTGAATACTCA
TACTCTTCCTTTTTCAATATTATTGAAGCATTTATCAGGGTTATTGTCTCATGAGCGGATACATATTTGA
ATGTATTTAGAAAAATAAACAAATAGGGGTTCCGCGCACATTTCCCCGAAAAGTGCCACCTGACGTCGAC
GGATCGGGAGATCGATCTCCCGATCCCCTAGGGTCGACTCTCAGTACAATCTGCTCTGATGCCGCATAGT
TAAGCCAGTATCTGCTCCCTGCTTGTGTGTTGGAGGTCGCTGAGTAGTGCGCGAGCAAAATTTAAGCTAC
AACAAGGCAAGGCTTGACCGACAATTGCATGAAGAATCTGCTTAGGGTTAGGCGTTTTGCGCTGCTTCGC
GATGTACGGGCCAGATATACGCGTTGAC
